>Addgene plasmid #15988 | pcDNA Flag PGC1alpha S570A | addgene partial sequence | sequence record 22350 | CMV-F 5'-CGCAAATGGGCGGTAGGCGTG-3'
AGCTCTCTGGCTAACTAGAGAACCCACTGCTTACTGGCTTATCGAAATTAATACGACTCACTATAGGGAG
ACCCAAGCTGGCTAGTTAAGCTTGGTACCGAGCTCGGATCCACTAGTCCAGTGTGGTGGAATTCTGCAGA
TATCCGGATCACCACCATGGACTACAAAGACGATGACGATAAAGCAAGAAGAGCATCTGTGGGATCCTGC
AGCCAAGACTCTGTATGGAGTGACATAGAGTGTGCTGCTCTGGTTGGTGAGGACCAGCCTCTTTGCCCAG
ATCTTCCTGAACTTGACCTTTCTGAACTTGATGTGAATGACTTGGATACAGACAGCTTTCTGGGTGGATT
GAAGTGGTGTAGCGACCAATCGGAAATCATATCCAACCAGTACAACAATGAGCCTGCGAACATATTTGAG
AAGATAGATGAAGAGAATGAGGCAAACTTGCTAGCGGTCCTCACAGAGACACTGGACAGTCTCCCCGTGG
ATGAAGACGGATTGCCCTCATTTGATGCACTGACAGATGGAGCCGTGACCACTGACAACGAGGCCAGTCC
TTCCTCCATGCCTGACGGCACCCCTCCCCCTCAGGAGGCAGAAGAGCCGTCTCTACTTAAGAAGCTCTTA
CTGGCACCAGCCAACACTCAGCTCAGCTACAATGAATGCAGCGGTCTTAGCACTCAGAACCATGCAGCAA
ACCACACCCACAGGATCAGAACAAACCCTGCCATTGTTAAGACCGAGAATTCATGGAGCAATAAAGCGAA
GAGCATTTTGTCACA
