[The description below was written by a language model from this plasmid's Addgene catalogue record.]
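Description:
pcDNA Flag PGC1alpha S570A is a mammalian expression plasmid built on the Invitrogen pcDNA backbone (about 5.4 kb without insert). It carries an approximately 3 kb insert encoding mouse PGC-1alpha (PPARGC1A), the transcriptional coactivator. It is maintained in E. coli as a high-copy plasmid under ampicillin selection. It also carries a neomycin resistance marker, so transfected mammalian cells can be selected with G418. The record does not explicitly list the promoter. However, the 5′ sequencing primer is CMV-F, which is consistent with the CMV immediate-early promoter that typically drives expression in pcDNA vectors. No feature table is provided, so other backbone elements such as the origin of replication and polyadenylation signal cannot be confirmed from the record.

The coding sequence carries a Flag epitope at its N terminus, which allows the protein to be detected by immunoblotting or recovered by immunoprecipitation with anti-Flag antibodies. It also contains a serine-to-alanine substitution at residue 570. Replacing serine with alanine removes the hydroxyl group needed for phosphorylation, so this is a non-phosphorylatable mutant at that position. The associated publication reports that Akt/PKB regulates hepatic metabolism by directly inhibiting PGC-1alpha, which suggests that S570A is meant to serve as an Akt-resistant form of the coactivator. Such a mutant would typically be compared with the wild-type protein in studies of insulin/Akt signalling and PGC-1alpha-dependent transcription. The insert was introduced by restriction enzyme cloning, and part of the plasmid derives from an earlier PGC-1alpha construct made in another laboratory.
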