Addgene plasmid #15988: pcDNA Flag PGC1alpha S570A
Depositing lab: Morris Birnbaum. Publication: Akt/PKB regulates hepatic metabolism by directly inhibiting PGC-1alpha transcription coactivator. Li X, Monks B, Ge Q, Birnbaum MJ. Nature. 2007 Jun 21. 447(7147):1012-6. 10.1038/nature05861 PubMed 17554339.
Backbone
  Vector backbone: pcDNA
  Backbone manufacturer: Invitrogen
  Backbone size w/o insert (bp): 5400
  Vector type: Mammalian Expression
  Selectable markers: Neomycin (select with G418)
Growth in bacteria
  Bacterial resistance: Ampicillin, 100 μg/mL
  Growth temperature: 37°C
  Growth strain: DH5alpha
  Copy number: High Copy
Gene/Insert
  Gene/Insert name: PGC1 alpha
  Species: M. musculus (mouse)
  Insert size (bp): 3000
  Mutation: S570A
  Entrez Gene: PPARGC1A (a.k.a. LEM6, PGC-1(alpha), PGC-1alpha, PGC-1v, PGC1, PGC1A, PPARGC1)
  Tag / fusion protein: Flag (N terminal on insert)
  Cloning method: Restriction Enzyme
  Sequencing primers: 5′ CMV-F
Resource information
  A portion of this plasmid was derived from a plasmid made by: Bruce Spiegelman, DFCI
Terms and licenses: Academic/Nonprofit Terms; Industry Terms: Not Available to Industry
How to cite: pcDNA Flag PGC1alpha S570A was a gift from Morris Birnbaum (Addgene plasmid # 15988 ; http://n2t.net/addgene:15988 ; RRID:Addgene_15988)
